>Addgene plasmid #197730 | pMC-6-Bxb1-9 | addgene full sequence | sequence record 391083 | Addgene NGS Result
GTCAGTGAGCGAGGAAGCGGAAGAGCGCCCAATACGCAAACCGCCTCTCCCCGCGCGTTGGCCGATTCAT
TAATCACTCTGTGGTCTCAAATGGGGCGTGCTCTAGTGGTTATAAGGCTCTCCCGAGTGACTGATGCTAC
TACAAGTCCAGAAAGGCAATTAGAGAGTTGTCAGCAATTGTGCGCTCAGAGAGGTTGGGACGTGGTTGGC
GTGGCAGAGGACCTAGATGTGAGTGGGGCTGTTGACCCCTTTGATCGAAAAAGAAGGCCAAATCTAGCCA
GATGGCTCGCTTTTGAGGAGCAACCCTTTGATGTCATAGTCGCCTACCGTGTCGACAGACTTACTCGTTC
AATCCGACACCTTCAGCAACTAGTCCACTGGGCAGAGGATCACAAAAAGCTAGTAGTAAGTGCAACTGAA
GCCCACTTCGACACAACTACCCCCTTCGCAGCTGTAGTAATTGCCCTGATGGGGACAGTTGCCCAAATGG
AACTGGAGGCTATCAAAGAAAGAAACAGGTCAGCAGCACACTTTAATATAAGAGCTGGGAAATATAGAGG
GAGTCTGCCCCCCTGGGGATATCTCCCAACAAGAGTAGACGGCGAATGGAGGTTGGTGCCTGATCCAGTT
CAGAGAGAACGAATTCTAGAGGTTTATCACAGGGTAGTGGACAACCATGAGCCACTACACTTGGTCGCCC
ACGACCTAAACAGACGAGGGGTTTTGAGCCCCAAGGACTATTTTGCCCAGCTTCAAGGGCGAGAACCTCA
GGGGCGAGAGTGGTCCGCAACCGCCCTTAAACGTAGCATGATAAGTGAAGCCATGCTTGGCTACGCCACC
CTAAATGGTAAAACCGTCAGAGATGACGACGGCGCTCCTCTGGTCAGGGCCGAACCCATATTGACCAGGG
AGCAGTTAGAAGCCTTAAGAGCAGAACTAGTCAAAACTTCAAGGGCCAAACCCGCAGTCTCAACACCCTC
ACTTCTGTTGAGGGTACTATTTTGCGCCGTTTGCGGTGAACCCGCTTATAAGTTTGCAGGGGGTGGCCGT
AAACATCCACGATACCGTTGCAGATCTATGGGATTTCCCAAACACTGCGGGAATGGTACTGTTGCAATGG
CTGAATGGGATGCATTTTGTGAAGAACAAGTTCTTGATTTGCTGGGTGATGCTGAACGTTTAGAAAAGGT
GTGGGTCGCAGGCTCTGACTCCGCCGTAGAATTGGCAGAAGTGAACGCTGAACTAGTTGACCTAACTTCC
TTAATAGGATCTCCTGCCTACCGTGCTGGGAGTCCCCAAAGGGAAGCTCTTGACGCAAGGATAGCTGCAT
TAGCAGCAAGACAGGAGGAACTAGAAGGATTGGAAGCTAGACCATCCGGCTGGGAGTGGCGAGAGACAGG
ACAGCGTTTCGGAGATTGGTGGCGAGAACAAGACACCGCAGCCAAAAATACCTGGCTGCGATCTATGAAT
GTCCGTCTTACCTTCGATGTCCGTGGCGGATTAACACGAACCATTGACTTTGGTGACCTCCAGGAGTACG
AACAGCACTTAAGACTGGGGTCCGTCGTTGAACGTTTACATACAGGAATGTCCCCCAAGAAGAAGAGGAA
AGTTTAGCTTTGAGACCACGAAGTGGCTCTTCAGTGGACGAAAGGGCCTCGTGATACGCCTATTTTTATA
GGTTAATGTCATGATAATAATGGTTTCTTAGACGTCAGGTGGCACTTTTCGGGGAAATGTGCGCGGAACC
CCTATTTGTTTATTTTTCTAAATACATTCAAATATGTATCCGCTCATGAGACAATAACCCTGATAAATGC
TTCAATAATATTGAAAAAGGAAGAGTATGCGCTCACGCAACTGGTCCAGAACCTTGACCGAACGCAGCGG
TGGTAACGGCGCAGTGGCGGTTTTCATGGCTTGTTATGACTGTTTTTTTTTGGGGTACAGTCTATGCCTC
GGGCATCCAAGCAGCAAGCGCGTTACGCCGTGGGTCGATGTTTGATGTTATGGAGCAGCAACGATGTTAC
GCAGCAGGGCAGTCGCCCTAAAACAAAGTTAAACATCATGAGGGAAGCGGTGATCGCCGAAGTATCGACT
CAACTATCAGAGGTAGTTGGCGTCATCGAGCGCCATCTCGAACCGACGTTGCTGGCCGTACATTTGTACG
GCTCCGCAGTGGATGGCGGCCTGAAGCCACACAGCGATATTGATTTGCTGGTTACGGTGACCGTAAGGCT
TGATGAAACAACGCGGCGAGCTTTGATCAACGACCTTTTGGAAACTTCGGCTTCCCCTGGAGAGAGCGAG
ATTCTCCGCGCTGTAGAAGTCACCATTGTTGTGCACGACGACATCATTCCGTGGCGTTATCCAGCTAAGC
GCGAACTGCAATTTGGAGAATGGCAGCGCAATGACATTCTTGCAGGTATCTTCGAGCCAGCCACGATCGA
CATTGATCTGGCTATCTTGCTGACAAAAGCAAGAGAACATAGCGTTGCCTTGGTAGGTCCAGCGGCGGAG
GAACTCTTTGATCCGGTTCCTGAACAGGATCTATTTGAGGCGCTAAATGAAACCTTAACGCTATGGAACT
CGCCGCCCGACTGGGCTGGCGATGAGCGAAATGTAGTGCTTACGTTGTCCCGCATTTGGTACAGCGCAGT
AACCGGCAAAATCGCGCCGAAGGATGTCGCTGCCGACTGGGCAATGGAGCGCCTGCCGGCCCAGTATCAG
CCCGTCATACTTGAAGCTAGACAGGCTTATCTTGGACAAGAAGAAGATCGCTTGGCCTCGCGCGCAGATC
AGTTGGAAGAATTTGTCCATTACGTAAAAGGCGAGATCACCAAGGTAGTCGGCAAATAACTGTCAGACCA
AGTTTACTCATATATACTTTAGATTGATTTAAAACTTCATTTTTAATTTAAAAGGATCTAGGTGAAGATC
CTTTTTGATAATCTCATGACCAAAATCCCTTAACGTGAGTTTTCGTTCCACTGAGCGTCAGACCCCGTAG
AAAAGATCAAAGGATCTTCTTGAGATCCTTTTTTTCTGCGCGTAATCTGCTGCTTGCAAACAAAAAAACC
ACCGCTACCAGCGGTGGTTTGTTTGCCGGATCAAGAGCTACCAACTCTTTTTCCGAAGGTAACTGGCTTC
AGCAGAGCGCAGATACCAAATACTGTTCTTCTAGTGTAGCCGTAGTTAGGCCACCACTTCAAGAACTCTG
TAGCACCGCCTACATACCTCGCTCTGCTAATCCTGTTACCAGTGGCTGCTGCCAGTGGCGATAAGTCGTG
TCTTACCGGGTTGGACTCAAGACGATAGTTACCGGATAAGGCGCAGCGGTCGGGCTGAACGGGGGGTTCG
TGCACACAGCCCAGCTTGGAGCGAACGACCTACACCGAACTGAGATACCTACAGCGTGAGCTATGAGAAA
GCGCCACGCTTCCCGAAGGGAGAAAGGCGGACAGGTATCCGGTAAGCGGCAGGGTCGGAACAGGAGAGCG
CACGAGGGAGCTTCCAGGGGGAAACGCCTGGTATCTTTATAGTCCTGTCGGGTTTCGCCACCTCTGACTT
GAGCGTCGATTTTTGTGATGCTCGTCAGGGGGGCGGAGCCTATGGAAAAACGCCAGCAACGCGGCCTTTT
TACGGTTCCTGGCCTTTTGCTGGCCTTTTGCTCACATGTTCTTTCCTGCGTTATCCCCTGATTCTGTGGA
TAACCGTATTACCGCCTTTGAGTGAGCTGATACCGCTCGCCGCAGCCGAACGACCGAGCGCAGCGA
Features (pLannotate 1.2.2; 7 found; start..end, strand, type, name):
      1..23      +  rep_origin     RSF ori (fragment): Plasmids containing the RSF 1030 origin of replication can be propagated in E. coli cells that contain additional plasmids with compatible origins.
     25..74      +  CDS            lacI (fragment): lac repressor; lacI; The lac repressor binds to the lac operator to inhibit transcription in E. coli. This inhibition can be relieved by adding lactose or isopropyl-β-D-thiogalactopyranoside (IPTG).
   1742..1846    +  promoter       AmpR promoter: bla
   1837..1917    -  CDS            int (fragment): INT2_ECOLX - Protein inferred from homology: Swiss-Prot protein existence level 3. Putative integrase believed to be involved in the insertion of antibiotic resistance genes into plasmids and transposons. From Escherichia coli.
   2005..2061    +  CDS            GmR (fragment): gentamycin acetyltransferase; aacC1; confers resistance to gentamycin
   2068..2856    +  CDS            aadA: S3AD_ECOLX - Experimental evidence at protein level: Swiss-Prot protein existence level 1. Mediates bacterial resistance to the antibiotics streptomycin and spectinomycin. From Escherichia coli.
   3030..3618    +  rep_origin     ori: high-copy-number ColE1/pMB1/pBR322/pUC origin of replication
