[The description below was written by a language model from this plasmid's Addgene catalogue record and pLannotate feature annotations shown in this document.]
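Description:
pMC-6-Bxb1-9 is a Level 0 part plasmid from a Phytobrick/MoClo-style modular cloning toolkit built for plant genome engineering. It is a small (about 3.8 kb) bacterial storage vector derived from the acceptor pMC-6-ccdB-9, whose name suggests that a ccdB counter-selection cassette in the parent was replaced by the part. It is catalogued as a plant expression vector, but as a Level 0 part it carries no annotated plant promoter or terminator of its own. Those elements would be supplied when the part is assembled with others into a transcription unit at higher levels. The "6" and "9" in the name presumably denote the flanking assembly positions in the toolkit's syntax, although the record does not define them, and the cloning sites are listed as unknown.

The insert is a 1,527 bp coding sequence for Bxb1 recombinase, codon-optimized for tomato. Bxb1 is a large serine integrase from a mycobacteriophage (the record lists Mycobacterium smegmatis as the species) that catalyses unidirectional recombination between attP and attB sites, which makes it useful for site-specific integration, excision or inversion of DNA in plant genomes. The automated annotation did not label this coding sequence; it most likely occupies the large unannotated stretch between roughly positions 75 and 1,740.

The plasmid replicates in E. coli from a high-copy ColE1/pUC-type origin. Selection is with spectinomycin through an aadA gene, which lies downstream of an AmpR (bla) promoter. The short fragments annotated as RSF ori, lacI, an integrase and GmR are probably partial matches or remnants from backbone construction rather than functional elements.
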