Addgene plasmid #197730: pMC-6-Bxb1-9
Purpose: Phytobrick (MoClo) Level 0 Part
Depositing lab: Daniel Voytas. Depositing organization: University of Minnesota. Publication: An extensible vector toolkit and parts library for advanced engineering of plant genomes. Chamness JC, Kumar J, Cruz AJ, Rhuby E, Holum MJ, Cody JP, Tibebu R, Gamo ME, Starker CG, Zhang F, Voytas DF. Plant Genome. 2023 Mar 9:e20312. doi: 10.1002/tpg2.20312. PubMed 36896468.
Backbone
  Vector backbone: pMC-6-ccdB-9
  Backbone manufacturer: Self-made
  Vector type: Plant Expression
Growth in bacteria
  Bacterial resistance: Spectinomycin, 50 μg/mL
  Growth temperature: 37°C
  Growth strain: DH5alpha
  Copy number: High Copy
Gene/Insert
  Gene/Insert name: Bxb1 recombinase (tomato optimized)
  Species: Mycobacterium smegmatis
  Insert size (bp): 1527
  Cloning method: Restriction Enzyme; 5′ cloning site Unknown (unknown if destroyed)
Terms and licenses: Academic/Nonprofit Terms; Industry Terms: Not Available to Industry
Depositor comments: Please visit https://doi.org/10.1101/2022.10.15.511792 for bioRxiv preprint.
How to cite: pMC-6-Bxb1-9 was a gift from Daniel Voytas (Addgene plasmid # 197730 ; http://n2t.net/addgene:197730 ; RRID:Addgene_197730)
